Addgene plasmid #234904: pVS-GhOMT1_2
Purpose: This all-in-one vector is used to specifically silence the GhOMT1 gene via virus-induced gene silencing (VIGS).
Depositing lab: Guoli Song. Depositing organization: Institute of Cotton Research (ICR), CAAS. Publication: An all-in-one plant virus-based vector toolkit for streamlined gene silencing, overexpression, and genome editing. Hao Y, Yuan Z, Li Y, Zuo D, Cheng H, Wang Q, Zhang Y, Lv L, Liu J, Song G. Plant Commun. 2025 May 19:101379. doi: 10.1016/j.xplc.2025.101379. PubMed 40394900.
Backbone
  Vector backbone: pJRT.Agro.CLCrVA.008
  Backbone manufacturer: Tuttle et al Plant Methods. 2012 Aug 1;8(1):27. doi: 10.1186/1746-4811-8-27.
  Vector type: Plant Expression
Growth in bacteria
  Bacterial resistance: Kanamycin, 50 μg/mL
  Growth temperature: 37°C
  Growth strain: DH5alpha
  Copy number: High Copy
Gene/Insert
  Gene/Insert name: VIGS fragement 2 of GhOMT1 gene
  Species: G. hirsutum (cotton)
  Cloning method: Other
Terms and licenses: Academic/Nonprofit Terms; Industry Terms: Not Available to Industry
How to cite: pVS-GhOMT1_2 was a gift from Guoli Song (Addgene plasmid # 234904 ; http://n2t.net/addgene:234904 ; RRID:Addgene_234904)
