[The description below was written by a language model from this plasmid's Addgene catalogue record and pLannotate feature annotations shown in this document.]
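Description:
pVS-GhOMT1_2 is a plant binary (T-DNA) vector for virus-induced gene silencing of the GhOMT1 gene in cotton (Gossypium hirsutum). It is built on the pJRT.Agro.CLCrVA.008 backbone, whose name points to an Agrobacterium-deliverable cotton leaf crumple virus A-component vector. The plasmid backbone is pCAMBIA-like. A high-copy ColE1/pUC-type origin with the pBR322 bom site supports propagation in E. coli, while the pVS1 oriV with RepA and StaA provides replication and stable maintenance in Agrobacterium. Kanamycin resistance (aphA-3 type KanR) is the bacterial selection marker. No plant selectable marker is annotated, which fits transient agroinoculation rather than stable transformation.

Between the nopaline-type left and right T-DNA border repeats, the feature table shows begomovirus open reading frames. These are identified only by homology to related geminiviruses, so the virus names in the annotations are nearest matches rather than the actual source. A nuclear shuttle protein and a movement protein correspond to DNA-B functions for intracellular and cell-to-cell spread. Rep and the replication enhancer REN correspond to DNA-A functions that drive rolling-circle replication. Having both genome components on one T-DNA explains the "all-in-one" description, since a single plasmid can launch a systemically moving replicon. The coat protein appears only as short fragments, and a roughly 320 bp segment with homology to caffeic acid O-methyltransferase sits beside one of them. This suggests that the GhOMT1 silencing fragment (fragment 2) occupies the coat protein position. Replication and transcription of this fragment trigger post-transcriptional silencing of the endogenous gene. Residual lacZα, MCS and lac promoter elements are cloning remnants.
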