Features (pLannotate 1.2.2; 25 found; start..end, strand, type, name):
    982..1749    +  CDS            NSP_ABMVW: Experimental evidence at protein level: Swiss-Prot protein existence level 1. Binds to the genomic viral ssDNA, shuttles it into and out of the cell nucleus. Begomoviruses use 2 proteins to transport their DNA from cell to cell. The nuclear shuttle protein (NSP) shuttles it between nucleus and cytoplasm and the movement protein (MP) probably transports the DNA-NSP complex to the cell periphery and facilitates movement across the cell wall. From Abutilon mosaic virus (isolate West India) (AbMV).
   1792..2670    -  CDS            MVP_ABMVW: Experimental evidence at protein level: Swiss-Prot protein existence level 1. Transports viral genome to neighboring plant cells directly through plasmosdesmata, without any budding. The movement protein allows efficient cell to cell propagation, by bypassing the host cell wall barrier. Begomovirus genome is shuttled out of nucleus by Nuclear shuttle protein (NSP) and the movement protein transports the DNA-NSP complex to cell plasmodesmata and facilitates further movement across the cell wall. From Abutilon mosaic virus (isolate West India) (AbMV).
   3333..3395    -  CDS            REP_SLCV (fragment): Protein inferred from homology: Swiss-Prot protein existence level 3. Essential for the replication of viral ssDNA. The closed circular ssDNA genome is first converted to a superhelical dsDNA. Rep binds a specific region at the genome origin of replication. It introduces an endonucleolytic nick within the conserved sequence 5'- TAATATTAC-3' in the intergenic region of the genome present in all geminiviruses, thereby initiating the rolling circle replication (RCR). Following cleavage, binds covalently to the 5'-phosphate of DNA as a tyrosyl ester. The cleavage gives rise to a free 3'-OH that se
   3767..4084    -  CDS            COMT1_MEDSA (fragment): Experimental evidence at protein level: Swiss-Prot protein existence level 1. Catalyzes the conversion of caffeic acid to ferulic acid and of 5-hydroxyferulic acid to sinapic acid (Probable) (PubMed:1898010). The resulting products may subsequently be converted to the corresponding alcohols that are incorporated into lignins (Probable) (PubMed:1898010). From Medicago sativa (Alfalfa).
   4092..4148    +  CDS            CAPSD_ABMVW (fragment): Experimental evidence at protein level: Swiss-Prot protein existence level 1. Encapsidates the viral DNA into characteristic twinned ('geminate') particles. Binds the genomic viral ssDNA and shuttles it into and out of the cell nucleus. The CP of bipartite geminiviruses is not required for cell-to-cell or systemic movement. From Abutilon mosaic virus (isolate West India) (AbMV).
   4151..4546    -  CDS            REN_TGMVY: Experimental evidence at protein level: Swiss-Prot protein existence level 1. Increases viral DNA accumulation. Enhances infectivity and symptom expression (By similarity). From Tomato golden mosaic virus (strain Yellow vein) (TGMV).
   4624..5673    -  CDS            REP_BGYMJ: Experimental evidence at protein level: Swiss-Prot protein existence level 1. Essential for the replication of viral ssDNA. The closed circular ssDNA genome is first converted to a superhelical dsDNA. Rep binds a specific region at the genome origin of replication. It introduces an endonucleolytic nick within the conserved sequence 5'- TAATATTAC-3' in the intergenic region of the genome present in all geminiviruses, thereby initiating the rolling circle replication (RCR). Following cleavage, binds covalently to the 5'-phosphate of DNA as a tyrosyl ester. The cleavage gives rise to a free 3'-OH
   6026..6130    +  CDS            CAPSD_ABMVW (fragment): Experimental evidence at protein level: Swiss-Prot protein existence level 1. Encapsidates the viral DNA into characteristic twinned ('geminate') particles. Binds the genomic viral ssDNA and shuttles it into and out of the cell nucleus. The CP of bipartite geminiviruses is not required for cell-to-cell or systemic movement. From Abutilon mosaic virus (isolate West India) (AbMV).
   6149..6194    +  misc_feature   MCS (fragment): pUC18/19 multiple cloning site
   6197..6351    +  CDS            lacZα (fragment): LacZα fragment of β-galactosidase; lacZ fragment
   6417..6441    +  misc_feature   RB T-DNA repeat: right border repeat from nopaline C58 T-DNA
   6781..7182    +  CDS            Y4CG_SINFN (fragment): Protein inferred from homology: Swiss-Prot protein existence level 3. From Sinorhizobium fredii (strain NBRC 101917 / NGR234).
   7742..8371    +  CDS            pVS1 StaA: stability protein from the Pseudomonas plasmid pVS1 (Heeb et al., 2000)
   8800..9873    +  CDS            pVS1 RepA: replication protein from the Pseudomonas plasmid pVS1 (Heeb et al., 2000)
   9939..10133   +  rep_origin     pVS1 oriV: origin of replication for the Pseudomonas plasmid pVS1 (Heeb et al., 2000)
  10336..10375   +  CDS            rop (fragment): Rop protein, which maintains plasmids at low copy number; rop
  10477..10617   +  misc_feature   bom: basis of mobility region from pBR322
  10803..11391   -  rep_origin     ori: high-copy-number ColE1/pMB1/pBR322/pUC origin of replication
  11478..12272   -  CDS            KanR: aminoglycoside phosphotransferase; aphA-3; confers resistance to kanamycin
  12697..12721   +  misc_feature   LB T-DNA repeat: left border repeat from nopaline C58 T-DNA
  12799..12872   -  promoter       CaMV 35S promoter (enhanced) (fragment): cauliflower mosaic virus 35S promoter with a duplicated enhancer region
  12888..12976   +  CDS            lacI (fragment): lac repressor; lacI; The lac repressor binds to the lac operator to inhibit transcription in E. coli. This inhibition can be relieved by adding lactose or isopropyl-β-D-thiogalactopyranoside (IPTG).
  12989..13010   +  protein_bind   CAP binding site: CAP binding activates transcription in the presence of cAMP. E. coli catabolite activator protein
  13025..13055   +  promoter       lac promoter: promoter for the E. coli lac operon
  13059..13081   +  protein_bind   lac operator (fragment): The lac repressor binds to the lac operator to inhibit transcription in E. coli. This inhibition can be relieved by adding lactose or isopropyl-β-D-thiogalactopyranoside (IPTG). lac repressor encoded by lacI
>Addgene plasmid #234904 | pVS-GhOMT1_2 | addgene full sequence | sequence record 475998 | Addgene NGS Result
AATTCGAGCTCATTCGAGCTCCAGAACGATCTCAGTTAGGTCATGGGAAAGCTGATATTCATCCCTCTGA
GACTCTATATAATTAAATGCGTTTGGGGGATTAGCTAATTGAGAATCCATATAGAGAAATATGGCCGCGC
AGCGACGCCGGTTGAAGAATATGAACAAGGAATAAGATGAACAAGGAAGAAGATGAACAAGCAATAATTT
AATTAATTATTGTTAATAAGCATAAATTATGAAAATAATTTTGATGGTAATGAAAGTATTATAAATAATA
TTTAGGAGAAAATATTGTTAAGGAAATATCTGGTTATGTTTATTTGTTAAGGTATATGGGTTTTTATAGA
AACCCAGGAGCAGCTATGGTAAGAAACCCAGGACTCAAAAAATGCCTCTCAACTTCTCTCATATGTTGCG
GAGTCTGGAGTCCCATTTATACCATAGAAAGCATTGGGGGTATAGCATGGTAATTTCACATCGGACTCCA
TACCGCGGCCATCTATATAATATTACTGATGGCCGCGCGAAGTCCCGGTATGCCTTTTCAGCCGTTGGAT
CTGGAGCCGTACCTTTTTCGCGTTCCCATTTTGCCCCTGGAGTCCCGAGCTATTTACGACCCCCTGCCAC
CGAGTCCCCTTCGTGGAGCGCTCTTCGTCCAACACGTGTCCCAACTTTTGCGCATTTTTGACTACCTGTC
GCGCACTTGAATTAAAGTTGCCCTTTTATTTTCTTCCAATTATTTTGCGGCTGAGTAGTCTAGATAATTG
TGACAACTTAGTGAGCAAGTTGTAGGAGGACCCTATCCGTCTGGGAAAATAATTGGGTTTTCACGTGTAC
CAATGGGAAATAATATGTATAGCCTATTTAATTTAGAAAATTAAATAGTTTTAGTAATTCCTATATAATA
GCGTTTACTAGTCTGGGTAAAATTCGTATAGGAAAAAATATTTATTATTTTTTAAATTTAACCTATTGAA
AATGTACAGTTTAAAGAGTAGACGTGGATCGAATTACATTCAAGCACGTGGAAACTCACGGACCCCATTA
TTCAAACGACATTCCACTGGTAAGCGTTATGGAGGAAGACGACTACAGCCACTGAATGTGAAAAGAGAAG
ATGAACCCAGAATGTCGACCCAACGCATCCACGAGAATCAATATGGGTCGGAATTTACAATGGCCCACAA
CACAGCCATTTCGACCTATATCTCCTATCCTAATCTGGGCAAGACTGAACCCAATCGAACCAGGTCGTAC
ATCAAGCTGAAACGATTGCGTTTCAAGGGCACGGTGAAGATCGAACGAGTTCCTACTGACGTGGCTATGG
ATGGTTCGATTCCCAACACGGAAGGGGTGTTCTCATTGGTCATAGTCGTTGACCGAAAACCTCATTTGAC
TGCATCTGGATGCCTACATACGTTTGACGAACTATTTGGTGCGATAATCCACAGCCATGGAACCCTGTCT
ATAGTTCCCGCGTTGAAGGATCGTTACTACATACGGCATGTAATTAAACGGGTACTGTCCGTCGAGAAAG
ATAACGTCATGGTGGATATTGAAGGATCCACTGCTCTGTCTAATAGGCGTTTTAATTGTTGGGCCAGTTT
TAAAGATCTTGATTTGGATTCATGTAAGGGTGTTTATGACAACATAAACAAGAATGCCCTGTTAGTTTAT
TACTCATGGGTATCGGATACTGTGTCTAAAGCATCCACTTATGTATCGTATGACCTTGATTATATTGGAT
AATCAATAATAACAGGAAAATTTGAATAAGAAAAAATATTATTTAAATATTTTTGGTTGAGGACCATTAC
AACTACTCTTGATACATTCTTGGACCGTTGTCCTAACCAGTTCGTTTAATTGGGCCATAGACATGGTAAT
GTTGGACTCAGCCCTATGGGCCCCTACTATTGATGCCGAGTCACCTGGATCCAGTACAGTGGACCCTAAC
CTGTGCAGCTCTCTGTAAGGTGTCTGTTCGTTATTGGACTGTGAGTCCGCATCTTCGTTAACGGGCCCTA
TGGTACTCCTGGTCGCCCACGACTCCCCTGGCCTTATTTCTATTGGGCCTGGAAGCCCAAATCTGTTCAT
GGATGCGGACCTAATTAGTTTCCTTTCCCATTTACCATAGTCTACATGTGAGAAATCAACGTCTTTAGCG
GAGAACTGTTTGGAAAGGATCTTTACCGTTGGCGCCTTGAACGGAATATCGACGGAATGTTTGGCGGTCG
ATAATTTCAGCTTCCCTTTGAATTTTGCGAAGTGGGTACGCTGTTGAACATTCGTATCAGAAACTCTGTA
ATAGAGTTTCCAAGGGATTGGGTCTTTGAGAGAGAAGAAGGAAGCTGAAAAATAGTGGAGATCTATGTTA
CACCTGATCGGAAAAGTCCACGACGATTGTAATGATTCATTATCAGTCATCCTCTTGTCGTGAATCTCCA
CTATCACTGTACCAGTCGCGTTAATTGGCACCTGCTGCCTGTACTCGATAACGCAATGATCGATCTTCAT
GCAACTGCGACTGAGTCTCGCCGTTAATTGTGCCGCCGTTGACGGAAACTGCAGAACGATCTCAGTTAGG
TCATGGGAAAGCTGATATTCATCCCTCTGAGACTCTATATAATTAAATGCGTTTGGGGGATTAGCTAATT
GAGAATCCATATAGAGAAATATGGCCGCGCAGCGACGCCGGTTGAAGAATATGAACAAGGAATAAGATGA
ACAAGGAAGAAGATGAACAAGCAATAATTTAATTAATTATTGTTAATAAGCATAAATTATGAAAATAATT
TTGATGGTAATGAAAGTATTATAAATAATATTTAGGAGAAAATATTGTTAAGGAAATATCTGGTTATGTT
TATTTGTTAAGGTATATGGGTTTTTATAGAAACCCAGGAGCAGCTATGGTAAGAAACCCAGGACTCAAAA
AATGCCTCTCAACTTCTCTCATATGTTGCGGAGTCTGGAGTCCCATTTATACCATAGAAAGCATTGGGGG
TATAGCATGGTAATTTCACATCGGACTCCATACCGCGGCCATCTATATAATATTACTGATGGCCGCGCGA
AGTCCCGGTATGCCTTTTCAGCCGTTGGATCTGGAGCCGTACCTTTTTCGCGTTCCCATTTTGCCCCTGG
AGTCCCGAGCTATTTACGACCCCCTGCCACCGAGTCCCCTTCGTGGAGCGCTCTTCGTCCAACACGTGTC
CCAACTTTTGCGCATTTTTGACTACCTGTCGCGCACTTGAATTAAAGTTGCCCTTTTATTTTCTTCCAAT
TATTTTGCGGCTGAGTAGTCTAGTGGATCCCCCGGAGCTCCACTTGGGATAGGTTAAGAAAATATGTCTG
GCTTGTAAACGAAAAGAATCGGGGTTTCTAGGCATTTTTTAAATAGTGACCCAGGACTCAAAAACTAGCT
CTCAACTTCTCTCATATGTTGTGGAGTCTGGAGTCCTTTATATATGTTTACGCTATAGAAGGCATTTGGG
GACTCTCCCGGGCCCACCATAGGACTCCATACCGCGGCCATCTATATAATATTACTGATGGCCGCGCGGA
TTTTGGAGCCCCCTTTTGTCGTTAGCGCGACCTTTAATTCAAATTAAAGGTTGCTTTTTTCTATCGTCCG
ATCATTTTGCGCCTGACTAGCCTAGATATTAGCAACAACTTCGCGGCTAAGTTGTTGACCGTCAAGTATA
AATTAATGGGCTTATGGCCTAATGGGTATAGAGCAAAATGGCATGCCTGCAGACTAGTTGATGCCCTTGA
TTTGAGGATACTTTGAAGTAATAAAACTGAGAGCAACCCCAATCCCACCACCCACATCAACCAACACTTT
CAACCCATCAAACCCTTTGTAAACATCAACAATCTTCCTCATTATCAAAGCAGTATGATTTGACATTGCC
TGGTTAAATACTCTATTGAATCGTTGATCAGTTCCTGGATATTCAAATGCTGTCATCCCGTATGCCTTAC
TAAAAGGAACCCCTCCTTCTAGTATAGCATCATTTAAATGGTACCAGCTTTGCATGAAGACTTGGTCATG
GTGCAACAATTCGCTAGCGTTAACTGGCCATAATCCTGTGTATGCAACGTTGAAAATTCGGATCTATTTT
TACGATTCGATCATGAATTAATAAAATTTAAATTTTATTGAATGATTTTCTAGTACATAACTGACATACG
ACTTATCAGTTGCGAAACGAACAGCTCTAATTACATTGTTAAGTGAAATTACGCCTAATTCGTCTAAGTA
CAACATAACCAACTGTTTAAACCTAATTAAATAAGTCGACCCAGAAGCTGTCAGAGATGTCGTCCAGACT
TGGAAGTTCAGGTAAGCTTTGTGGAGATGCAACGCTCTCCGTAAGTTGTGGTTGAATCGGATCTGGACGT
GGTATATACGCGTCCTGGTGTATAGCAGATCCTCTACTCCGTATATCTTGAAATATAGGGGATTTATTAT
CTCCCAGATATACACGCCATTCTCTGCCTGACGTGCAGTGATGATTTCCCCTGTGCGTGAATCCATGACC
GGTGCAGCCTATGTGGAAGTATATGGTGCACCCACAGTTTAGATCAATGCGTCGTCGTCTAATCGCCCTC
CTCTTGGCTTGCCTGTGTGCCTTCTTGATAGAGGGGGGCGTCGAGAGTGATGAAGATAACATTCTTGAGA
GTCCAATGTTTGAGCGACGCATTTTCCGCTTTATCCAGGAAATCTTTATAGCTGGATCCCTCGCCTGGAT
TGCAAAGCACGATTGAAGGGATCCCTCCTTTAATTTGAACTGGTTTCCCGTACTTGCAATTTGACTGCCA
GTCTTTTTGGGCCCCAAGAAGCTCTTTCCAATGCTTTAGCTTTAGGTATTGCGGTGCTACGTCATCAATG
ACGTTATAGGCAACATTATTCGAGTACACTCGATTATTGAAGTCCAGGTGTCCACTGAGGTAATTATGTG
GGCCTAAAGCACGAGCCCACATCGTCTTGCCCGTTCTAGAATCACCTTCCACTATGAGACTAACTGGTCT
TACAGGCCGCGCAGCGGGACCCATTCCAAAATAATCATCCGCCCATTCTTGCATCTGTTCAGGAACGTTA
GTGAAAGAGGAAAGTGGAAATGGAGGGACCCATTGTTCAGGCGCCTTTTTGAAAAGGCGTTCCAAGTTCG
CTGTAATGTTATGGTAACTCACGATGAACGCCCTTGGATCTCCGGCCCGGATAATTGCAAGAGCTTCCGC
CAAACTAGGTGCATTGATGGCGTTATAATAGACGTCGTCTTTATTCTTCTTTGTACCCCCAGGCACTTTG
AACTGTCCGGATTCACAACAATCGCCGTCTTTGGTGATGTAATTCTTGACGGCGTTGGCGTCTTTGGCTG
CTTGTATGTTTGGGTGAAAATTGGTCGACCTTCTGGGGTGAGTAAGGTCGAAAAATCTCTTATTCTTGAT
GTTGGACTTTCCAGAGAGTTGGATGAGACAGTGAAGGTGTGGGAATCCGTCCGAGTGCTCCTCTCTGGCA
ACTCGAATATATGTTGGTTTGACGACTGACCATGATAAGGTTTGAAGCATTTGAAGAGCTTCATTTTTTG
GGATATCGCACTTGGGATAGGTTAAGAAAATATGTCTGGCTTGTAAACGAAAAGAATCGGGGTTTCTAGG
CATTTTTTAAATAGTGACCCAGGACTCAAAAACTAGCTCTCAACTTCTCTCATATGTTGTGGAGTCTGGA
GTCCTTTATATATGTTTACGCTATAGAAGGCATTTGGGGACTCTCCCGGGCCCACCATAGGACTCCATAC
CGCGGCCATCTATATAATATTACTGATGGCCGCGCGGATTTTGGAGCCCCCTTTTGTCGTTAGCGCGACC
TTTAATTCAAATTAAAGGTTGCTTTTTTCTATCGTCCAATCATTTTGCGCCTGACTAGCCTAGATATTAG
CAACAACTTCGCGACTAAGTTGTTGACCGTCAAGTATAAATTAATGGGCTTATGGCCCAATGGGTATAGA
GCAAAATGCCCAAGCGTGATGCCCCGTGGCGCTTATTAGCGGGTACGTCTAAGGTAAGTCGAAATGCCAA
CTACTCTCCCTTGAGAGTATTGGGCCCTAAAGTTAATAAGGGACCTCGAGGGGGGGCCCGGTACCCGGGG
ATCCTCTAGAGTCGACCTGCAGGCATGCAAGCTTGGCACTGGCCGTCGTTTTACAACGTCGTGACTGGGA
AAACCCTGGCGTTACCCAACTTAATCGCCTTGCAGCACATCCCCCTTTCGCCAGCTGGCGTAATAGCGAA
GAGGCCCGCACCGATCGCCCTTCCCAACAGTTGCGCAGCCTGAATGGCGAATGCTAGAGCAGCTTGAGCT
TGGATCAGATTGTCGTTTCCCGCCTTCAGTTTAAACTATCAGTGTTTGACAGGATATATTGGCGGGTAAA
CCTAAGAGAAAAGAGCGTTTATTAGAATAATCGGATATTTAAAAGGGCGTGAAAAGGTTTATCCGTTCGT
CCATTTGTATGTGCATGCCAACCACAGGGTTCCCCTCGGGATCAAAGTACTTTGATCCAACCCCTCCGCT
GCTATAGTGCAGTCGGCTTCTGACGTTCAGTGCAGCCGTCTTCTGAAAACGACATGTCGCACAAGTCCTA
AGTTACGCGACAGGCTGCCGCCCTGCCCTTTTCCTGGCGTTTTCTTGTCGCGTGTTTTAGTCGCATAAAG
TAGAATACTTGCGACTAGAACCGGAGACATTACGCCATGAACAAGAGCGCCGCCGCTGGCCTGCTGGGCT
ATGCCCGCGTCAGCACCGACGACCAGGACTTGACCAACCAACGGGCCGAACTGCACGCGGCCGGCTGCAC
CAAGCTGTTTTCCGAGAAGATCACCGGCACCAGGCGCGACCGCCCGGAGCTGGCCAGGATGCTTGACCAC
CTACGCCCTGGCGACGTTGTGACAGTGACCAGGCTAGACCGCCTGGCCCGCAGCACCCGCGACCTACTGG
ACATTGCCGAGCGCATCCAGGAGGCCGGCGCGGGCCTGCGTAGCCTGGCAGAGCCGTGGGCCGACACCAC
CACGCCGGCCGGCCGCATGGTGTTGACCGTGTTCGCCGGCATTGCCGAGTTCGAGCGTTCCCTAATCATC
GACCGCACCCGGAGCGGGCGCGAGGCCGCCAAGGCCCGAGGCGTGAAGTTTGGCCCCCGCCCTACCCTCA
CCCCGGCACAGATCGCGCACGCCCGCGAGCTGATCGACCAGGAAGGCCGCACCGTGAAAGAGGCGGCTGC
ACTGCTTGGCGTGCATCGCTCGACCCTGTACCGCGCACTTGAGCGCAGCGAGGAAGTGACGCCCACCGAG
GCCAGGCGGCGCGGTGCCTTCCGTGAGGACGCATTGACCGAGGCCGACGCCCTGGCGGCCGCCGAGAATG
AACGCCAAGAGGAACAAGCATGAAACCGCACCAGGACGGCCAGGACGAACCGTTTTTCATTACCGAAGAG
ATCGAGGCGGAGATGATCGCGGCCGGGTACGTGTTCGAGCCGCCCGCGCACGTCTCAACCGTGCGGCTGC
ATGAAATCCTGGCCGGTTTGTCTGATGCCAAGCTGGCGGCCTGGCCGGCCAGCTTGGCCGCTGAAGAAAC
CGAGCGCCGCCGTCTAAAAAGGTGATGTGTATTTGAGTAAAACAGCTTGCGTCATGCGGTCGCTGCGTAT
ATGATGCGATGAGTAAATAAACAAATACGCAAGGGGAACGCATGAAGGTTATCGCTGTACTTAACCAGAA
AGGCGGGTCAGGCAAGACGACCATCGCAACCCATCTAGCCCGCGCCCTGCAACTCGCCGGGGCCGATGTT
CTGTTAGTCGATTCCGATCCCCAGGGCAGTGCCCGCGATTGGGCGGCCGTGCGGGAAGATCAACCGCTAA
CCGTTGTCGGCATCGACCGCCCGACGATTGACCGCGACGTGAAGGCCATCGGCCGGCGCGACTTCGTAGT
GATCGACGGAGCGCCCCAGGCGGCGGACTTGGCTGTGTCCGCGATCAAGGCAGCCGACTTCGTGCTGATT
CCGGTGCAGCCAAGCCCTTACGACATATGGGCCACCGCCGACCTGGTGGAGCTGGTTAAGCAGCGCATTG
AGGTCACGGATGGAAGGCTACAAGCGGCCTTTGTCGTGTCGCGGGCGATCAAAGGCACGCGCATCGGCGG
TGAGGTTGCCGAGGCGCTGGCCGGGTACGAGCTGCCCATTCTTGAGTCCCGTATCACGCAGCGCGTGAGC
TACCCAGGCACTGCCGCCGCCGGCACAACCGTTCTTGAATCAGAACCCGAGGGCGACGCTGCCCGCGAGG
TCCAGGCGCTGGCCGCTGAAATTAAATCAAAACTCATTTGAGTTAATGAGGTAAAGAGAAAATGAGCAAA
AGCACAAACACGCTAAGTGCCGGCCGTCCGAGCGCACGCAGCAGCAAGGCTGCAACGTTGGCCAGCCTGG
CAGACACGCCAGCCATGAAGCGGGTCAACTTTCAGTTGCCGGCGGAGGATCACACCAAGCTGAAGATGTA
CGCGGTACGCCAAGGCAAGACCATTACCGAGCTGCTATCTGAATACATCGCGCAGCTACCAGAGTAAATG
AGCAAATGAATAAATGAGTAGATGAATTTTAGCGGCTAAAGGAGGCGGCATGGAAAATCAAGAACAACCA
GGCACCGACGCCGTGGAATGCCCCATGTGTGGAGGAACGGGCGGTTGGCCAGGCGTAAGCGGCTGGGTTG
CCTGCCGGCCCTGCAATGGCACTGGAACCCCCAAGCCCGAGGAATCGGCGTGAGCGGTCGCAAACCATCC
GGCCCGGTACAAATCGGCGCGGCGCTGGGTGATGACCTGGTGGAGAAGTTGAAGGCCGCGCAGGCCGCCC
AGCGGCAACGCATCGAGGCAGAAGCACGCCCCGGTGAATCGTGGCAAGCGGCCGCTGATCGAATCCGCAA
AGAATCCCGGCAACCGCCGGCAGCCGGTGCGCCGTCGATTAGGAAGCCGCCCAAGGGCGACGAGCAACCA
GATTTTTTCGTTCCGATGCTCTATGACGTGGGCACCCGCGATAGTCGCAGCATCATGGACGTGGCCGTTT
TCCGTCTGTCGAAGCGTGACCGACGAGCTGGCGAGGTGATCCGCTACGAGCTTCCAGACGGGCACGTAGA
GGTTTCCGCAGGGCCGGCCGGCATGGCCAGTGTGTGGGATTACGACCTGGTACTGATGGCGGTTTCCCAT
CTAACCGAATCCATGAACCGATACCGGGAAGGGAAGGGAGACAAGCCCGGCCGCGTGTTCCGTCCACACG
TTGCGGACGTACTCAAGTTCTGCCGGCGAGCCGATGGCGGAAAGCAGAAAGACGACCTGGTAGAAACCTG
CATTCGGTTAAACACCACGCACGTTGCCATGCAGCGTACGAAGAAGGCCAAGAACGGCCGCCTGGTGACG
GTATCCGAGGGTGAAGCCTTGATTAGCCGCTACAAGATCGTAAAGAGCGAAACCGGGCGGCCGGAGTACA
TCGAGATCGAGCTAGCTGATTGGATGTACCGCGAGATCACAGAAGGCAAGAACCCGGACGTGCTGACGGT
TCACCCCGATTACTTTTTGATCGATCCCGGCATCGGCCGTTTTCTCTACCGCCTGGCACGCCGCGCCGCA
GGCAAGGCAGAAGCCAGATGGTTGTTCAAGACGATCTACGAACGCAGTGGCAGCGCCGGAGAGTTCAAGA
AGTTCTGTTTCACCGTGCGCAAGCTGATCGGGTCAAATGACCTGCCGGAGTACGATTTGAAGGAGGAGGC
GGGGCAGGCTGGCCCGATCCTAGTCATGCGCTACCGCAACCTGATCGAGGGCGAAGCATCCGCCGGTTCC
TAATGTACGGAGCAGATGCTAGGGCAAATTGCCCTAGCAGGGGAAAAAGGTCGAAAAGGTGTCTTTCCTG
TGGATAGCACGTACATTGGGAACCCAAAGCCGTACATTGGGAACCGGAACCCGTACATTGGGAACCCAAA
GCCGTACATTGGGAACCGGTCACACATGTAAGTGACTGATATAAAAGAGAAAAAAGGCGATTTTTCCGCC
TAAAACTCTTTAAAACTTATTAAAACTCTTAAAACCCGCCTGGCCTGTGCATAACTGTCTGGCCAGCGCA
CAGCCGAAGAGCTGCAAAAAGCGCCTACCCTTCGGTCGCTGCGCTCCCTACGCCCCGCCGCTTCGCGTCG
GCCTATCGCGGCCGCTGGCCGCTCAAAAATGGCTGGCCTACGGCCAGGCAATCTACCAGGGCGCGGACAA
GCCGCGCCGTCGCCACTCGACCGCCGGCGCCCACATCAAGGCACCCTGCCTCGCGCGTTTCGGTGATGAC
GGTGAAAACCTCTGACACATGCAGCTCCCGGAGACGGTCACAGCTTGTCTGTAAGCGGATGCCGGGAGCA
GACAAGCCCGTCAGGGCGCGTCAGCGGGTGTTGGCGGGTGTCGGGGCGCAGCCATGACCCAGTCACGTAG
CGATAGCGGAGTGTATACTGGCTTAACTATGCGGCATCAGAGCAGATTGTACTGAGAGTGCACCATATGC
GGTGTGAAATACCGCACAGATGCGTAAGGAGAAAATACCGCATCAGGCGCTCTTCCGCTTCCTCGCTCAC
TGACTCGCTGCGCTCGGTCGTTCGGCTGCGGCGAGCGGTATCAGCTCACTCAAAGGCGGTAATACGGTTA
TCCACAGAATCAGGGGATAACGCAGGAAAGAACATGTGAGCAAAAGGCCAGCAAAAGGCCAGGAACCGTA
AAAAGGCCGCGTTGCTGGCGTTTTTCCATAGGCTCCGCCCCCCTGACGAGCATCACAAAAATCGACGCTC
AAGTCAGAGGTGGCGAAACCCGACAGGACTATAAAGATACCAGGCGTTTCCCCCTGGAAGCTCCCTCGTG
CGCTCTCCTGTTCCGACCCTGCCGCTTACCGGATACCTGTCCGCCTTTCTCCCTTCGGGAAGCGTGGCGC
TTTCTCATAGCTCACGCTGTAGGTATCTCAGTTCGGTGTAGGTCGTTCGCTCCAAGCTGGGCTGTGTGCA
CGAACCCCCCGTTCAGCCCGACCGCTGCGCCTTATCCGGTAACTATCGTCTTGAGTCCAACCCGGTAAGA
CACGACTTATCGCCACTGGCAGCAGCCACTGGTAACAGGATTAGCAGAGCGAGGTATGTAGGCGGTGCTA
CAGAGTTCTTGAAGTGGTGGCCTAACTACGGCTACACTAGAAGGACAGTATTTGGTATCTGCGCTCTGCT
GAAGCCAGTTACCTTCGGAAAAAGAGTTGGTAGCTCTTGATCCGGCAAACAAACCACCGCTGGTAGCGGT
GGTTTTTTTGTTTGCAAGCAGCAGATTACGCGCAGAAAAAAAGGATCTCAAGAAGATCCTTTGATCTTTT
CTACGGGGTCTGACGCTCAGTGGAACGAAAACTCACGTTAAGGGATTTTGGTCATGCATTCTAGGTACTA
AAACAATTCATCCAGTAAAATATAATATTTTATTTTCTCCCAATCAGGCTTGATCCCCAGTAAGTCAAAA
AATAGCTCGACATACTGTTCTTCCCCGATATCCTCCCTGATCGACCGGACGCAGAAGGCAATGTCATACC
ACTTGTCCGCCCTGCCGCTTCTCCCAAGATCAATAAAGCCACTTACTTTGCCATCTTTCACAAAGATGTT
GCTGTCTCCCAGGTCGCCGTGGGAAAAGACAAGTTCCTCTTCGGGCTTTTCCGTCTTTAAAAAATCATAC
AGCTCGCGCGGATCTTTAAATGGAGTGTCTTCTTCCCAGTTTTCGCAATCCACATCGGCCAGATCGTTAT
TCAGTAAGTAATCCAATTCGGCTAAGCGGCTGTCTAAGCTATTCGTATAGGGACAATCCGATATGTCGAT
GGAGTGAAAGAGCCTGATGCACTCCGCATACAGCTCGATAATCTTTTCAGGGCTTTGTTCATCTTCATAC
TCTTCCGAGCAAAGGACGCCATCGGCCTCACTCATGAGCAGATTGCTCCAGCCATCATGCCGTTCAAAGT
GCAGGACCTTTGGAACAGGCAGCTTTCCTTCCAGCCATAGCATCATGTCCTTTTCCCGTTCCACATCATA
GGTGGTCCCTTTATACCGGCTGTCCGTCATTTTTAAATATAGGTTTTCATTTTCTCCCACCAGCTTATAT
ACCTTAGCAGGAGACATTCCTTCCGTATCTTTTACGCAGCGGTATTTTTCGATCAGTTTTTTCAATTCCG
GTGATATTCTCATTTTAGCCATTTATTATTTCCTTCCTCTTTTCTACAGTATTTAAAGATACCCCAAGAA
GCTAATTATAACAAGACGAACTCCAATTCACTGTTCCTTGCATTCTAAAACCTTAAATACCAGAAAACAG
CTTTTTCAAAGTTGTTTTCAAAGTTGGCGTATAACATAGTATCGACGGAGCCGATTTTGAAACCGCGGTG
ATCACAGGCAGCAACGCTCTGTCATCGTTACAATCAACATGCTACCCTCCGCGAGATCATCCGTGTTTCA
AACCCGGCAGCTTAGTTGCCGTTCTTCCGAATAGCATCGGTAACATGAGCAAAGTCTGCCGCCTTACAAC
GGCTCTCCCGCTGACGCCGTCCCGGACTGATGGGCTGCCTGTATCGAGTGGTGATTTTGTGCCGAGCTGC
CGGTCGGGGAGCTGTTGGCTGGCTGGTGGCAGGATATATTGTGGTGTAAACAAATTGACGCTTAGACAAC
TTAATAACACATTGCGGACGTTTTTAATGTACTGAATTAACGCCGAATTAATTCGGGGATAGCCCTTTGG
TCTTCTGAGACTGTATCTTTGATATTCTTGGAGTAGACGAGAGTGTCGTGCTCCACCATGTTGGCAAGCT
GCTCTAGCCAATACGCAAACCGCCTCTCCCCGCGCGTTGGCCGATTCATTAATGCAGCTGGCACGACAGG
TTTCCCGACTGGAAAGCGGGCAGTGAGCGCAACGCAATTAATGTGAGTTAGCTCACTCATTAGGCACCCC
AGGCTTTACACTTTATGCTTCCGGCTCGTATGTTGTGTGGAATTGTGAGCGGATAACAATTTCACACAGG
AAACAGCTATGACATGATTACG
